>Addgene plasmid #233123 | pUC57KAN-40XV5 | addgene full sequence | sequence record 466693 | Addgene Long Read Sequencing Result
TCGCGCGTTTCGGTGATGACGGTGAAAACCTCTGACACATGCAGCTCCCGGAGACGGTCACAGCTTGTCT
GTAAGCGGATGCCGGGAGCAGACAAGCCCGTCAGGGCGCGTCAGCGGGTGTTGGCGGGTGTCGGGGCTGG
CTTAACTATGCGGCATCAGAGCAGATTGTACTGAGAGTGCACCAGATGCGGTGTGAAATACCGCACAGAT
GCGTAAGGAGAAAATACCGCATCAGGCGCCATTCGCCATTCAGGCTGCGCAACTGTTGGGAAGGGCGATC
GGTGCGGGCCTCTTCGCTATTACGCCAGCTGGCGAAAGGGGGATGTGCTGCAAGGCGATTAAGTTGGGTA
ACGCCAGGGTTTTCCCAGTCACGACGTTGTAAAACGACGGCCAGTGAATTCAAAAGTCATACATACACAA
AAGGACACGCACCCACACAGACCCATCATAGAAACCAATTTGAAATTCTGAATCCTGCTTGACGCTCGTT
AATAAATGCCTGGAGCAGTTTTTAATGATTGCTGAGCTTCTGTCACTCATCCCGTAAAATGTGTTTCCGG
ATTTTTGCAGACTGTGTTCATGAACTGGACGGTCGCCGTGGAGAGCCATGTGGACTCGTCCTTCTTCTGG
GGCTATCTGGTGACGCAGATTCCCGGCGGCTTCATCGCCTCCAAGTTCCCGGCCAACAAGATATTCGGAC
TGTCCATCGTGAGCTCCGCCACGCTGCATCTCTTCGTGCCATTCGCCATGACCCTGATGCACGGTCATGT
GGTGATTTGCGTGAGGGTCCTGCAAGGACTCTTCGAGGTATGTAGCCCAACCAACCTAACAACTTGCCCA
ATTCGATTTTGCCACAGATCAAAGCCGGGGATTACGGCTGCGTGATGTTGCGAAAATGGGGAGGGTTAGA
TTTTGCTTTATGATAAAGCAAATATGTGAAATGGAAACATGTCCTAAGCCCTCAAAGGGATGGGGGTCCT
GGGAGGGCAGGAAAAAATAACAAAAGCATTTATTTTAATGCGATTTCTTTGTGCCAAGGACTGGGAAGTA
TGTCATTTTTCTTCGAATCGGAAGGGAGAGAATGATACTTTGTAAAAAGGATGTTTGTCTATTCGAGTTC
CGAAGTAACTATATTTTAGATATATATTTTTAATTTCACAAAGCACATTTTCTTAAGATACTATAACTGC
ATGAGACTAAGTGCAGAGTTTCATTAAGGAATAACTAATTCCCTAATGAAACTCGCGTCGCGCCACTTCA
ACGCTCGATGGGAGCGTCAGCGTCGCGCCACTTCAACGCTCGATGGGAGCGTCATTGGTGGGCGGGGTAA
CCGTCGAAATCAGTGTTTAGCCCGGGCAGCATTTTTTTCACTGCATTCTAGTTGTGGTTTGTCCAAACTC
ATCAATGTATCTTATCATGTCTGGATCCCAAACTCATCAATGTATCTTATCATGTCTGGATCGAGTTTCA
TTAAGGAATAACTAATTCCCTAATGAAACTCTTGGAATATAGGACAATATCCTAATTGACTTATTTAAAT
AATCCATTCCTGCAGGTGCCGTCCTACGATCCGCAGGGATACCAGCAGCAGGGCTCCGGCGGCTGGCGCG
CCCTTAAGCTCGAGGGCTCCGGCGGCGGCAAGCCCATCCCCAACCCCTTACTGGGCCTGGATTCCACCGG
CTCCGGCGGCGGCAAGCCCATCCCCAACCCCTTACTGGGCCTGGATTCCACCGGCTCCGGCGGCGGCAAG
CCCATCCCCAACCCCTTACTGGGCCTGGATTCCACCGGCTCCGGCGGCGGCAAGCCCATCCCCAACCCCT
TACTGGGCCTGGATTCCACCGGCTCCGGCGGCGGCAAGCCCATCCCCAACCCCTTACTGGGCCTGGATTC
CACCGGCTCCGGCGGCGTCGAGGGCTCCGGCGGCGGCAAGCCCATCCCCAACCCCTTACTGGGCCTGGAT
TCCACCGGCTCCGGCGGCGGCAAGCCCATCCCCAACCCCTTACTGGGCCTGGATTCCACCGGCTCCGGCG
GCGGCAAGCCCATCCCCAACCCCTTACTGGGCCTGGATTCCACCGGCTCCGGCGGCGGCAAGCCCATCCC
CAACCCCTTACTGGGCCTGGATTCCACCGGCTCCGGCGGCGGCAAGCCCATCCCCAACCCCTTACTGGGC
CTGGATTCCACCGGCTCCGGCGGCGTCGAGGGCTCCGGCGGCGGCAAGCCCATCCCCAACCCCTTACTGG
GCCTGGATTCCACCGGCTCCGGCGGCGGCAAGCCCATCCCCAACCCCTTACTGGGCCTGGATTCCACCGG
CTCCGGCGGCGGCAAGCCCATCCCCAACCCCTTACTGGGCCTGGATTCCACCGGCTCCGGCGGCGGCAAG
CCCATCCCCAACCCCTTACTGGGCCTGGATTCCACCGGCTCCGGCGGCGGCAAGCCCATCCCCAACCCCT
TACTGGGCCTGGATTCCACCGGCTCCGGCGGCGTCGAGGGCTCCGGCGGCGGCAAGCCCATCCCCAACCC
CTTACTGGGCCTGGATTCCACCGGCTCCGGCGGCGGCAAGCCCATCCCCAACCCCTTACTGGGCCTGGAT
TCCACCGGCTCCGGCGGCGGCAAGCCCATCCCCAACCCCTTACTGGGCCTGGATTCCACCGGCTCCGGCG
GCGGCAAGCCCATCCCCAACCCCTTACTGGGCCTGGATTCCACCGGCTCCGGCGGCGGCAAGCCCATCCC
CAACCCCTTACTGGGCCTGGATTCCACCGGCTCCGGCGGCGTCGAGGGCTCCGGCGGCGGCAAGCCCATC
CCCAACCCCTTACTGGGCCTGGATTCCACCGGCTCCGGCGGCGGCAAGCCCATCCCCAACCCCTTACTGG
GCCTGGATTCCACCGGCTCCGGCGGCGGCAAGCCCATCCCCAACCCCTTACTGGGCCTGGATTCCACCGG
CTCCGGCGGCGGCAAGCCCATCCCCAACCCCTTACTGGGCCTGGATTCCACCGGCTCCGGCGGCGGCAAG
CCCATCCCCAACCCCTTACTGGGCCTGGATTCCACCGGCTCCGGCGGCGTCGAGGGCTCCGGCGGCGGCA
AGCCCATCCCCAACCCCTTACTGGGCCTGGATTCCACCGGCTCCGGCGGCGGCAAGCCCATCCCCAACCC
CTTACTGGGCCTGGATTCCACCGGCTCCGGCGGCGGCAAGCCCATCCCCAACCCCTTACTGGGCCTGGAT
TCCACCGGCTCCGGCGGCGGCAAGCCCATCCCCAACCCCTTACTGGGCCTGGATTCCACCGGCTCCGGCG
GCGGCAAGCCCATCCCCAACCCCTTACTGGGCCTGGATTCCACCGGCTCCGGCGGCGTCGAGGGCTCCGG
CGGCGGCAAGCCCATCCCCAACCCCTTACTGGGCCTGGATTCCACCGGCTCCGGCGGCGGCAAGCCCATC
CCCAACCCCTTACTGGGCCTGGATTCCACCGGCTCCGGCGGCGGCAAGCCCATCCCCAACCCCTTACTGG
GCCTGGATTCCACCGGCTCCGGCGGCGGCAAGCCCATCCCCAACCCCTTACTGGGCCTGGATTCCACCGG
CTCCGGCGGCGGCAAGCCCATCCCCAACCCCTTACTGGGCCTGGATTCCACCGGCTCCGGCGGCGTCGAG
GGCTCCGGCGGCGGCAAGCCCATCCCCAACCCCTTACTGGGCCTGGATTCCACCGGCTCCGGCGGCGGCA
AGCCCATCCCCAACCCCTTACTGGGCCTGGATTCCACCGGCTCCGGCGGCGGCAAGCCCATCCCCAACCC
CTTACTGGGCCTGGATTCCACCGGCTCCGGCGGCGGCAAGCCCATCCCCAACCCCTTACTGGGCCTGGAT
TCCACCGGCTCCGGCGGCGGCAAGCCCATCCCCAACCCCTTACTGGGCCTGGATTCCACCGGCTCCGGCG
GCGTCGACGGATCCGCGGCCGCATAATGGGTTCGCGATAGGTCACTGATATATATCATAGCTTTTAGTTG
TAGTCGGAAATCGTTTGACGTTTATTGTTTGTTCTCGGTGTGCCGTTAAAGTTTTCCCCCCTTTTTCTCT
CTATTTGTTGAGTTCCATCGATGGACGGATCCGTGGACCTTTCAGAAGTATATAAATATATAACTAAAGA
GTAACGAATTTGTCAGCGAATAAGGGGATTCCACATGCCACACTAACACAATGAAACTATGTACCTAACA
GAGAAACTACATATGCATACACAGCAATACCGATAACCACTACCAATACCATTAGCCCACATAGACCCAA
ACTGGCCTAATCGATCTATAAAGCATATATAGTATATACTATTAGGGTCTCGCTTACGCGAATTTCTATT
TACAAGCTCCGAAATCGAAACTGCAACACAAGATAGGGAAAGAACTGGAAATATATACTCAACACTTGTG
TATATCATAAATCACATAATCCACACAAAGCCTATGATAATTATATTTATATCGGTATAATCGTATATAC
ATATATAGCCAAAGATTGTTGTTGAACTGCGAACTGCAAGTTTTATTACCGTTGATGATATTATCTTCTG
TGTAAAGAGAACATTTTAATCAAACCCAAGCAATTGTTGATGTTCGGCACGAATGATAACCATAAAAAGA
ACTAGCTAATCAAAAGTCATATGAATACTCTGTTAACTAATTACTGTTTATGTTTGTTGATATTATTTAA
TTCATTGATATTAATGCACCGTATGCTTTTGTGTTTAACTAACATGAGCAAGGCATGATGTAGGTACTAA
AAATAATACTTAAGTAGATAGCCGTAGAAGCTTGGCTCGATCGAGCATGGTCATAGCTGTTTCCTGTGTG
AAATTGTTATCCGCTCACAATTCCACACAACATACGAGCCGGAAGCATAAAGTGTAAAGCCTGGGGTGCC
TAATGAGTGAGCTAACTCACATTAATTGCGTTGCGCTCACTGCCCGCTTTCCAGTCGGGAAACCTGTCGT
GCCAGCTGCATTAATGAATCGGCCAACGCGCGGGGAGAGGCGGTTTGCGTATTGGGCGCTCTTCCGCTTC
CTCGCTCACTGACTCGCTGCGCTCGGTCGTTCGGCTGCGGCGAGCGGTATCAGCTCACTCAAAGGCGGTA
ATACGGTTATCCACAGAATCAGGGGATAACGCAGGAAAGAACATGTGAGCAAAAGGCCAGCAAAAGGCCA
GGAACCGTAAAAAGGCCGCGTTGCTGGCGTTTTTCCATAGGCTCCGCCCCCCTGACGAGCATCACAAAAA
TCGACGCTCAAGTCAGAGGTGGCGAAACCCGACAGGACTATAAAGATACCAGGCGTTTCCCCCTGGAAGC
TCCCTCGTGCGCTCTCCTGTTCCGACCCTGCCGCTTACCGGATACCTGTCCGCCTTTCTCCCTTCGGGAA
GCGTGGCGCTTTCTCATAGCTCACGCTGTAGGTATCTCAGTTCGGTGTAGGTCGTTCGCTCCAAGCTGGG
CTGTGTGCACGAACCCCCCGTTCAGCCCGACCGCTGCGCCTTATCCGGTAACTATCGTCTTGAGTCCAAC
CCGGTAAGACACGACTTATCGCCACTGGCAGCAGCCACTGGTAACAGGATTAGCAGAGCGAGGTATGTAG
GCGGTGCTACAGAGTTCTTGAAGTGGTGGCCTAACTACGGCTACACTAGAAGAACAGTATTTGGTATCTG
CGCTCTGCTGAAGCCAGTTACCTTCGGAAAAAGAGTTGGTAGCTCTTGATCCGGCAAACAAACCACCGCT
GGTAGCGGTGGTTTTTTTGTTTGCAAGCAGCAGATTACGCGCAGAAAAAAAGGATCTCAAGAAGATCCTT
TGATCTTTTCTACGGGGTCTGACGCTCAGTGGAACGAAAACTCACGTTAAGGGATTTTGGTCATGAGATT
ATCAAAAAGGATCTTCACCTAGATCCTTTTAAATTAAAAATGAAGTTTTAAATCAATCTAAAGTATATAT
GAGTAAACTTGGTCTGACAGTTAGAAAAACTCATCGAGCATCAAATGAAACTGCAATTTATTCATATCAG
GATTATCAATACCATATTTTTGAAAAAGCCGTTTCTGTAATGAAGGAGAAAACTCACCGAGGCAGTTCCA
TAGGATGGCAAGATCCTGGTATCGGTCTGCGATTCCGACTCGTCCAACATCAATACAACCTATTAATTTC
CCCTCGTCAAAAATAAGGTTATCAAGTGAGAAATCACCATGAGTGACGACTGAATCCGGTGAGAATGGCA
AAAGTTTATGCATTTCTTTCCAGACTTGTTCAACAGGCCAGCCATTACGCTCGTCATCAAAATCACTCGC
ATCAACCAAACCGTTATTCATTCGTGATTGCGCCTGAGCGAGACGAAATACGCGATCGCTGTTAAAAGGA
CAATTACAAACAGGAATCGAATGCAACCGGCGCAGGAACACTGCCAGCGCATCAACAATATTTTCACCTG
AATCAGGATATTCTTCTAATACCTGGAATGCTGTTTTCCCAGGGATCGCAGTGGTGAGTAACCATGCATC
ATCAGGAGTACGGATAAAATGCTTGATGGTCGGAAGAGGCATAAATTCCGTCAGCCAGTTTAGTCTGACC
ATCTCATCTGTAACATCATTGGCAACGCTACCTTTGCCATGTTTCAGAAACAACTCTGGCGCATCGGGCT
TCCCATACAATCGATAGATTGTCGCACCTGATTGCCCGACATTATCGCGAGCCCATTTATACCCATATAA
ATCAGCATCCATGTTGGAATTTAATCGCGGCCTAGAGCAAGACGTTTCCCGTTGAATATGGCTCATACTC
TTCCTTTTTCAATATTATTGAAGCATTTATCAGGGTTATTGTCTCATGAGCGGATACATATTTGAATGTA
TTTAGAAAAATAAACAAATAGGGGTTCCGCGCACATTTCCCCGAAAAGTGCCACCTGACGTCTAAGAAAC
CATTATTATCATGACATTAACCTATAAAAATAGGCGTATCACGAGGCCCTTTCGTC
Features (pLannotate 1.2.2; 13 found; start..end, strand, type, name):
    137..236     +  misc_feature   bom (fragment): basis of mobility region from pBR322
    242..399     -  CDS            lacZα (fragment): LacZα fragment of β-galactosidase; lacZ fragment
    565..807     +  CDS            Slc17a8 (fragment): VGLU3_RAT - Also known as Vglut3. Experimental evidence at protein level: Swiss-Prot protein existence level 1. Mediates the uptake of glutamate into synaptic vesicles at presynaptic nerve terminals of excitatory neural cells. May also mediate the transport of inorganic phosphate. From Rattus norvegicus (Rat).
   1358..1427    +  polyA_signal   SV40 poly(A) signal (fragment): SV40 polyadenylation signal
   1428..1462    +  polyA_signal   SV40 poly(A) signal (fragment): SV40 polyadenylation signal
   4834..4850    -  protein_bind   lac operator: The lac repressor binds to the lac operator to inhibit transcription in E. coli. This inhibition can be relieved by adding lactose or isopropyl-β-D-thiogalactopyranoside (IPTG). lac repressor encoded by lacI
   4858..4888    -  promoter       lac promoter: promoter for the E. coli lac operon
   4903..4924    -  protein_bind   CAP binding site: CAP binding activates transcription in the presence of cAMP. E. coli catabolite activator protein
   4937..5029    -  CDS            lacI (fragment): lac repressor; lacI; The lac repressor binds to the lac operator to inhibit transcription in E. coli. This inhibition can be relieved by adding lactose or isopropyl-β-D-thiogalactopyranoside (IPTG).
   5212..5800    -  rep_origin     ori: high-copy-number ColE1/pMB1/pBR322/pUC origin of replication
   5971..6786    -  CDS            KanR: aminoglycoside phosphotransferase; aph(3')-Ia; confers resistance to kanamycin in bacteria or G418 (Geneticin®) in eukaryotes
   6787..6891    -  promoter       AmpR promoter: bla
   6986..35      +  CDS            rop (fragment) (across the origin): Rop protein, which maintains plasmids at low copy number; rop
