[The description below was written by a language model from this plasmid's Addgene catalogue record and pLannotate feature annotations shown in this document.]
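Description:
pUC57KAN-40XV5 is a bacterial cloning plasmid built on the pUC57KAN backbone that serves as a source of a synthetic multimer of forty V5 epitope tags. It replicates in E. coli from a high-copy ColE1/pUC-type origin and is selected with kanamycin through an aminoglycoside phosphotransferase (aph(3')-Ia) gene, which the annotation places downstream of the AmpR (bla) promoter. Typical pUC cloning-vector remnants are also present: the lac promoter, lac operator and CAP binding site, a split lacZα fragment flanking the insert region, and short fragments of lacI, rop and the pBR322 bom region. The catalogue does not assign a vector type, and no eukaryotic promoter or expression cassette is annotated, so the plasmid appears to be a storage and template construct rather than an expression vector.

The sequenced plasmid is about 7 kb, and the region between the lacZα fragment and the lac promoter holds the insert. The automated annotation does not call the V5 repeats themselves, leaving a stretch of more than 3 kb without features; the tag array presumably lies somewhere in the insert, but the record does not give its position. The insert does contain two annotated elements that the catalogue entry does not mention: a short coding fragment matching rat Slc17a8 (the vesicular glutamate transporter VGLUT3) and two adjacent fragments of the SV40 polyadenylation signal. Their role is not stated, and the short homology-based match may reflect a related transporter sequence. The multimer was inserted by restriction cloning, though the sites are not recorded. Highly multimerised epitope tags of this kind are generally subcloned onto a protein of interest to amplify antibody detection of low-abundance proteins.
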