Addgene plasmid #233123: pUC57KAN-40XV5
Purpose: 40X V5 tag multimer
Depositing lab: Steve Stowers. Depositing organization: Montana State University.
Backbone
  Vector backbone: pUC57KAN
  Vector type: Unspecified
Growth in bacteria
  Bacterial resistance: Kanamycin, 50 μg/mL
  Growth temperature: 37°C
  Growth strain: DH5alpha
  Copy number: High Copy
Gene/Insert
  Gene/Insert name: V5 tag
  Species: Synthetic
  Mutation: None
  Cloning method: Restriction Enzyme; 5′ cloning site Unknown (unknown if destroyed)
Terms and licenses: Academic/Nonprofit Terms; Industry Terms: Not Available to Industry
How to cite: pUC57KAN-40XV5 was a gift from Steve Stowers (Addgene plasmid # 233123 ; http://n2t.net/addgene:233123 ; RRID:Addgene_233123)
